Addgene plasmid #248084: pCGT002_nuclear-EGFP
Purpose: Constitutive expression of NLS-tagged EGFP from EF1-alpha promoter (for lentiviral packaging)
Depositing lab: Arjun Raj. Depositing organization: University of Pennsylvania. Publication: Lineage memory shapes viral resistance barriers in human skin. Van Eyndhoven LC, Kinsler G, Zhang J, O'Farrell A, Abderrahim R, Srivastav A, Triandafillou CG, Greco TM, Zaret KS, Cristea IM, Orzalli MH, Drayman N, Singh A, Raj A. bioRxiv [Preprint]. 2025 Jun 27:2025.06.27.661951. doi: 10.1101/2025.06.27.661951. PubMed 40666908.
Backbone
  Vector backbone: pLX_313-EGFP
  Backbone manufacturer: Addgene
  Backbone size w/o insert (bp): 8800
  Total vector size (bp): 9800
  Modifications to backbone: Removed CAAX box and DD (degron tag), added 2x NLS at N and C termini of fluorophore.
  Vector type: Mammalian Expression, Lentiviral
  Selectable markers: Hygromycin
Growth in bacteria
  Bacterial resistance: Ampicillin, 100 μg/mL
  Growth temperature: 37°C
  Growth strain: NEB Stable
  Copy number: Unknown
Gene/Insert
  Gene/Insert name: EGFP
  Species: Synthetic
  Insert size (bp): 712
  GenBank ID: AFA52654.1
  Promoter: EF1-alpha
  Tag / fusion protein: SV40 NLS (N terminal on insert); SV40 NLS (C terminal on insert)
  Cloning method: Gibson Cloning
  Sequencing primers: 5′ gggggaggggttttatgcgatgg; 3′ acaacgggccacaactcctcataa
Terms and licenses: Academic/Nonprofit Terms; Industry Terms: Not Available to Industry
Depositor comments: Please visit https://doi.org/10.1101/2025.06.27.661951 for bioRxiv preprint.
How to cite: pCGT002_nuclear-EGFP was a gift from Arjun Raj (Addgene plasmid # 248084 ; http://n2t.net/addgene:248084 ; RRID:Addgene_248084)
