[The description below was written by a language model from this plasmid's Addgene catalogue record and pLannotate feature annotations shown in this document.]
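Description:
pCGT002_nuclear-EGFP is a third-generation-style, self-inactivating HIV-1 lentiviral transfer plasmid for constitutive expression of a nuclear-localised green fluorescent protein in mammalian cells. It derives from the pLX_313-EGFP backbone. The depositor removed a CAAX box and a DD degron tag and added SV40 nuclear localisation signals at both the N and C termini of EGFP. In bacteria it is maintained through a high-copy ColE1/pUC-type origin and selected with ampicillin (AmpR/β-lactamase). An f1 origin and remnants of a lac/lacZα cloning region with T3 and T7 promoters are also present. The catalogue gives a total size of about 9.8 kb, whereas the sequenced record behind the feature table is 9,473 nt.

The viral genome is transcribed from an RSV promoter fused to a truncated 5' LTR, which makes genomic RNA production in packaging cells Tat-independent. This is followed by the Ψ packaging signal with a gag fragment and by the RRE for Rev-dependent nuclear export. Two expression units lie within the provirus. An SV40 early promoter/origin drives hygromycin B phosphotransferase, allowing selection of transduced cells. Downstream, after a cPPT/CTS that aids nuclear import of the reverse-transcribed genome, the human EF-1α promoter drives the EGFP coding sequence. The NLS tags are listed in the catalogue but are not annotated separately in the feature table. A WPRE after EGFP enhances transcript stability and expression. The ΔU3 3' LTR inactivates LTR promoter activity after integration, and an SV40 poly(A) signal follows it.

After packaging with helper plasmids, the construct is used to generate stably transduced cells with fluorescently marked nuclei. Such labelling is useful for imaging, segmentation or tracking of cells.
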