Features (pLannotate 1.2.2; 30 found; start..end, strand, type, name):
     14..602     +  rep_origin     ori: high-copy-number ColE1/pMB1/pBR322/pUC origin of replication
    785..877     +  CDS            lacI (fragment): lac repressor; lacI; The lac repressor binds to the lac operator to inhibit transcription in E. coli. This inhibition can be relieved by adding lactose or isopropyl-β-D-thiogalactopyranoside (IPTG).
    890..911     +  protein_bind   CAP binding site: CAP binding activates transcription in the presence of cAMP. E. coli catabolite activator protein
    926..956     +  promoter       lac promoter: promoter for the E. coli lac operon
    964..980     +  protein_bind   lac operator: The lac repressor binds to the lac operator to inhibit transcription in E. coli. This inhibition can be relieved by adding lactose or isopropyl-β-D-thiogalactopyranoside (IPTG). lac repressor encoded by lacI
   1025..1043    +  promoter       T3 promoter: promoter for bacteriophage T3 RNA polymerase
   1071..1297    +  promoter       RSV promoter: Rous sarcoma virus enhancer/promoter
   1298..1478    +  LTR            5' LTR (truncated): truncated 5' long terminal repeat (LTR) from HIV-1
   1525..1650    +  misc_feature   HIV-1 Ψ: packaging signal of human immunodeficiency virus type 1
   1634..1997    +  CDS            HIV-1 gag (fragment): gag protein from human immunodeficiency virus 1; gag
   2143..2376    +  misc_feature   RRE: The Rev response element (RRE) of HIV-1 allows for Rev-dependent mRNA export from the nucleus to the cytoplasm.
   2753..2779    +  CDS            Rev (fragment): human immunodeficiency virus 1 (HIV-1) Rev protein; rev; enhances nuclear export of unspliced and incompletely spliced viral mRNAs
   2786..2809    +  promoter       SV40 promoter (fragment): SV40 early promoter
   2810..2881    +  promoter       SV40 promoter (fragment): SV40 enhancer and early promoter
   2905..3040    +  rep_origin     SV40 ori: SV40 origin of replication
   3076..4097    +  CDS            HygR (fragment): hygromycin B phosphotransferase confers resistance to hygromycin
   4166..4283    +  misc_feature   cPPT/CTS: central polypurine tract and central termination sequence of HIV-1
   4348..4414    +  CDS            small t antigen (fragment): SV40 (simian virus 40) small t antigen
   4421..5599    +  promoter       EF-1α promoter: strong constitutive promoter for human elongation factor EF-1α
   5637..6350    +  CDS            EGFP: EGFP is a basic (constitutively fluorescent) green fluorescent protein published in 1996, derived from Aequorea victoria. It is reported to be a rapidly-maturing weak dimer with moderate acid sensitivity.
   6396..6984    +  misc_feature   WPRE: woodchuck hepatitis virus posttranscriptional regulatory element
   7035..7054    +  misc_feature   cPPT/CTS (fragment): central polypurine tract and central termination sequence of HIV-1
   7056..7289    +  LTR            3' LTR (ΔU3): self-inactivating 3' long terminal repeat (LTR) from HIV-1
   7367..7488    +  polyA_signal   SV40 poly(A) signal: SV40 polyadenylation signal
   7528..7663    +  rep_origin     SV40 ori: SV40 origin of replication
   7684..7702    -  promoter       T7 promoter: promoter for bacteriophage T7 RNA polymerase
   7710..7865    +  CDS            lacZα (fragment): LacZα fragment of β-galactosidase; lacZ fragment
   7870..8298    +  rep_origin     f1 ori (sequence partly withheld): f1 bacteriophage origin of replication; arrow indicates direction of (+) strand synthesis
   8351..8455    +  promoter       AmpR promoter: bla
   8456..9316    +  CDS            AmpR: β-lactamase; bla; confers resistance to ampicillin, carbenicillin, and related antibiotics
>Addgene plasmid #248084 | pCGT002_nuclear-EGFP | addgene full sequence | sequence record 493224 | Addgene NGS Result
TCAAAGGATCTTCTTGAGATCCTTTTTTTCTGCGCGTAATCTGCTGCTTGCAAACAAAAAAACCACCGCT
ACCAGCGGTGGTTTGTTTGCCGGATCAAGAGCTACCAACTCTTTTTCCGAAGGTAACTGGCTTCAGCAGA
GCGCAGATACCAAATACTGTTCTTCTAGTGTAGCCGTAGTTAGGCCACCACTTCAAGAACTCTGTAGCAC
CGCCTACATACCTCGCTCTGCTAATCCTGTTACCAGTGGCTGCTGCCAGTGGCGATAAGTCGTGTCTTAC
CGGGTTGGACTCAAGACGATAGTTACCGGATAAGGCGCAGCGGTCGGGCTGAACGGGGGGTTCGTGCACA
CAGCCCAGCTTGGAGCGAACGACCTACACCGAACTGAGATACCTACAGCGTGAGCTATGAGAAAGCGCCA
CGCTTCCCGAAGGGAGAAAGGCGGACAGGTATCCGGTAAGCGGCAGGGTCGGAACAGGAGAGCGCACGAG
GGAGCTTCCAGGGGGAAACGCCTGGTATCTTTATAGTCCTGTCGGGTTTCGCCACCTCTGACTTGAGCGT
CGATTTTTGTGATGCTCGTCAGGGGGGCGGAGCCTATGGAAAAACGCCAGCAACGCGGCCTTTTTACGGT
TCCTGGCCTTTTGCTGGCCTTTTGCTCACATGTTCTTTCCTGCGTTATCCCCTGATTCTGTGGATAACCG
TATTACCGCCTTTGAGTGAGCTGATACCGCTCGCCGCAGCCGAACGACCGAGCGCAGCGAGTCAGTGAGC
GAGGAAGCGGAAGAGCGCCCAATACGCAAACCGCCTCTCCCCGCGCGTTGGCCGATTCATTAATGCAGCT
GGCACGACAGGTTTCCCGACTGGAAAGCGGGCAGTGAGCGCAACGCAATTAATGTGAGTTAGCTCACTCA
TTAGGCACCCCAGGCTTTACACTTTATGCTTCCGGCTCGTATGTTGTGTGGAATTGTGAGCGGATAACAA
TTTCACACAGGAAACAGCTATGACCATGATTACGCCAAGCGCGCAATTAACCCTCACTAAAGGGAACAAA
AGCTGGAGCTGCAAGCTTAATGTAGTCTTATGCAATACTCTTGTAGTCTTGCAACATGGTAACGATGAGT
TAGCAACATGCCTTACAAGGAGAGAAAAAGCACCGTGCATGCCGATTGGTGGAAGTAAGGTGGTACGATC
GTGCCTTATTAGGAAGGCAACAGACGGGTCTGACATGGATTGGACGAACCACTGAATTGCCGCATTGCAG
AGATATTGTATTTAAGTGCCTAGCTCGATACATAAACGGGTCTCTCTGGTTAGACCAGATCTGAGCCTGG
GAGCTCTCTGGCTAACTAGGGAACCCACTGCTTAAGCCTCAATAAAGCTTGCCTTGAGTGCTTCAAGTAG
TGTGTGCCCGTCTGTTGTGTGACTCTGGTAACTAGAGATCCCTCAGACCCTTTTAGTCAGTGTGGAAAAT
CTCTAGCAGTGGCGCCCGAACAGGGACTTGAAAGCGAAAGGGAAACCAGAGGAGCTCTCTCGACGCAGGA
CTCGGCTTGCTGAAGCGCGCACGGCAAGAGGCGAGGGGCGGCGACTGGTGAGTACGCCAAAAATTTTGAC
TAGCGGAGGCTAGAAGGAGAGAGATGGGTGCGAGAGCGTCAGTATTAAGCGGGGGAGAATTAGATCGCGA
TGGGAAAAAATTCGGTTAAGGCCAGGGGGAAAGAAAAAATATAAATTAAAACATATAGTATGGGCAAGCA
GGGAGCTAGAACGATTCGCAGTTAATCCTGGCCTGTTAGAAACATCAGAAGGCTGTAGACAAATACTGGG
ACAGCTACAACCATCCCTTCAGACAGGATCAGAAGAACTTAGATCATTATATAATACAGTAGCAACCCTC
TATTGTGTGCATCAAAGGATAGAGATAAAAGACACCAAGGAAGCTTTAGACAAGATAGAGGAAGAGCAAA
ACAAAAGTAAGACCACCGCACAGCAAGCGGCCGCTGATCTTCAGACCTGGAGGAGGAGATATGAGGGACA
ATTGGAGAAGTGAATTATATAAATATAAAGTAGTAAAAATTGAACCATTAGGAGTAGCACCCACCAAGGC
AAAGAGAAGAGTGGTGCAGAGAGAAAAAAGAGCAGTGGGAATAGGAGCTTTGTTCCTTGGGTTCTTGGGA
GCAGCAGGAAGCACTATGGGCGCAGCGTCAATGACGCTGACGGTACAGGCCAGACAATTATTGTCTGGTA
TAGTGCAGCAGCAGAACAATTTGCTGAGGGCTATTGAGGCGCAACAGCATCTGTTGCAACTCACAGTCTG
GGGCATCAAGCAGCTCCAGGCAAGAATCCTGGCTGTGGAAAGATACCTAAAGGATCAACAGCTCCTGGGG
ATTTGGGGTTGCTCTGGAAAACTCATTTGCACCACTGCTGTGCCTTGGAATGCTAGTTGGAGTAATAAAT
CTCTGGAACAGATTTGGAATCACACGACCTGGATGGAGTGGGACAGAGAAATTAACAATTACACAAGCTT
AATACACTCCTTAATTGAAGAATCGCAAAACCAGCAAGAAAAGAATGAACAAGAATTATTGGAATTAGAT
AAATGGGCAAGTTTGTGGAATTGGTTTAACATAACAAATTGGCTGTGGTATATAAAATTATTCATAATGA
TAGTAGGAGGCTTGGTAGGTTTAAGAATAGTTTTTGCTGTACTTTCTATAGTGAATAGAGTTAGGCAGGG
ATATTCACCATTATCGTTTCAGACCCACCTCCCAACCCCGAGGGGACCCATGCATTGCATCTCAATTAGT
CAGCAACCAGGTGTGGAAAGTCCCCAGGCTCCCCAGCAGGCAGAAGTATGCAAAGCATGCGTCTCAATTA
GTCAGCAACCATAGTCCCGCCCCTAACTCCGCCCATCCCGCCCCTAACTCCGCCCAGTTCCGCCCATTCT
CCGCCCCATGGCTGACTAATTTTTTTTATTTATGCAGAGGCCGAGGCCGCCTCGGCCTCTGAGCTATTCC
AGAAGTAGTGAGGAGGCTTTTTTGGAGGCCTAGGCTTTTGCAAAAAGCTTTCTAGAGGTACCACCATGAA
AAAGCCTGAACTCACCGCTACCTCTGTCGAGAAGTTTCTGATCGAAAAGTTCGACAGCGTCTCCGACCTG
ATGCAGCTCTCCGAGGGCGAAGAATCTCGGGCTTTCAGCTTCGATGTGGGAGGGCGTGGATATGTCCTGC
GGGTGAATAGCTGCGCCGATGGTTTCTACAAAGATCGCTATGTTTATCGGCACTTTGCATCCGCCGCTCT
CCCTATTCCCGAAGTGCTTGACATTGGGGAGTTCAGCGAGAGCCTGACCTATTGCATCTCCCGCCGTGCA
CAGGGTGTCACCTTGCAAGACCTGCCTGAAACCGAACTGCCCGCTGTTCTCCAGCCCGTCGCCGAGGCCA
TGGATGCCATCGCTGCCGCCGATCTTAGCCAGACCAGCGGGTTCGGCCCATTCGGACCTCAAGGAATCGG
TCAATACACTACATGGCGCGATTTCATCTGCGCTATTGCTGATCCCCATGTGTATCACTGGCAAACTGTG
ATGGACGACACCGTCAGTGCCTCCGTCGCCCAGGCTCTCGATGAGCTGATGCTTTGGGCCGAGGACTGCC
CCGAAGTCCGGCACCTCGTGCACGCCGATTTCGGCTCCAACAATGTCCTGACCGACAATGGCCGCATAAC
AGCCGTCATTGACTGGAGCGAGGCCATGTTCGGGGATTCCCAATACGAGGTCGCCAACATCTTCTTCTGG
AGGCCCTGGTTGGCTTGTATGGAGCAGCAGACCCGCTACTTCGAGCGGAGGCATCCCGAGCTTGCAGGAT
CTCCTCGGCTCCGGGCTTATATGCTCCGCATTGGTCTTGACCAACTCTATCAGAGCTTGGTTGACGGCAA
TTTCGATGATGCAGCTTGGGCTCAGGGTCGCTGCGACGCAATCGTCCGGTCCGGAGCCGGGACTGTCGGG
CGTACACAAATCGCCCGCAGAAGCGCTGCCGTCTGGACCGATGGCTGTGTGGAAGTGCTCGCCGATAGTG
GAAACAGACGCCCCAGCACTCGTCCTAGGGCAAAGGATCTGCAGTAATGAGGCGCGCCGTTAACGAATTC
TAGATCTTGAGACAAATGGCAGTATTCATCCACAATTTTAAAAGAAAAGGGGGGATTGGGGGGTACAGTG
CAGGGGAAAGAATAGTAGACATAATAGCAACAGACATACAAACTAAAGAATTACAAAAACAAATTACAAA
AATTCAAAATTTTCGGGTTTATTACAGGGACAGCAGAGATCCACTTTGGCGCCGGCTCGAGGCCTGCAGG
TGCAAAGATGGATAAAGTTTTAAACAGAGAGGAATCTTTGCAGCTAATGGACCTTCTAGGTCTTGAAAGG
AGTGGGAATTGGCTCCGGTGCCCGTCAGTGGGCAGAGCGCACATCGCCCACAGTCCCCGAGAAGTTGGGG
GGAGGGGTCGGCAATTGAACCGGTGCCTAGAGAAGGTGGCGCGGGGTAAACTGGGAAAGTGATGTCGTGT
ACTGGCTCCGCCTTTTTCCCGAGGGTGGGGGAGAACCGTATATAAGTGCAGTAGTCGCCGTGAACGTTCT
TTTTCGCAACGGGTTTGCCGCCAGAACACAGGTAAGTGCCGTGTGTGGTTCCCGCGGGCCTGGCCTCTTT
ACGGGTTATGGCCCTTGCGTGCCTTGAATTACTTCCACCTGGCTGCAGTACGTGATTCTTGATCCCGAGC
TTCGGGTTGGAAGTGGGTGGGAGAGTTCGAGGCCTTGCGCTTAAGGAGCCCCTTCGCCTCGTGCTTGAGT
TGAGGCCTGGCCTGGGCGCTGGGGCCGCCGCGTGCGAATCTGGTGGCACCTTCGCGCCTGTCTCGCTGCT
TTCGATAAGTCTCTAGCCATTTAAAATTTTTGATGACCTGCTGCGACGCTTTTTTTCTGGCAAGATAGTC
TTGTAAATGCGGGCCAAGATCTGCACACTGGTATTTCGGTTTTTGGGGCCGCGGGCGGCGACGGGGCCCG
TGCGTCCCAGCGCACATGTTCGGCGAGGCGGGGCCTGCGAGCGCGGCCACCGAGAATCGGACGGGGGTAG
TCTCAAGCTGGCCGGCCTGCTCTGGTGCCTGGCCTCGCGCCGCCGTGTATCGCCCCGCCCTGGGCGGCAA
GGCTGGCCCGGTCGGCACCAGTTGCGTGAGCGGAAAGATGGCCGCTTCCCGGCCCTGCTGCAGGGAGCTC
AAAATGGAGGACGCGGCGCTCGGGAGAGCGGGCGGGTGAGTCACCCACACAAAGGAAAAGGGCCTTTCCG
TCCTCAGCCGTCGCTTCATGTGACTCCACGGAGTACCGGGCGCCGTCCAGGCACCTCGATTAGTTCTCGA
GCTTTTGGAGTACGTCGTCTTTAGGTTGGGGGGAGGGGTTTTATGCGATGGAGTTTCCCCACACTGAGTG
GGTGGAGACTGAAGTTAGGCCAGCTTGGCACTTGATGTAATTCTCCTTGGAATTTGCCCTTTTTGAGTTT
GGATCTTGGTTCATTCTCAAGCCTCAGACAGTGGTTCAAAGTTTTTTTCTTCCATTTCAGGTGTCGTGAG
GCTAGCGCCACCATGGTGCCTAAGAAAAAACGGAAAGTGAGCAAGGGCGAGGAGCTGTTCACCGGGGTGG
TGCCCATCCTGGTCGAGCTGGACGGCGACGTAAACGGCCACAAGTTCAGCGTGTCCGGCGAGGGCGAGGG
CGATGCCACCTACGGCAAGCTGACCCTGAAGTTCATCTGCACCACCGGCAAGCTGCCCGTGCCCTGGCCC
ACCCTCGTGACCACCCTGACCTACGGCGTGCAGTGCTTCAGCCGCTACCCCGACCACATGAAGCAGCACG
ACTTCTTCAAGTCCGCCATGCCCGAAGGCTACGTCCAGGAGCGCACCATCTTCTTCAAGGACGACGGCAA
CTACAAGACCCGCGCCGAGGTGAAGTTCGAGGGCGACACCCTGGTGAACCGCATCGAGCTGAAGGGCATC
GACTTCAAGGAGGACGGCAACATCCTGGGGCACAAGCTGGAGTACAACTACAACAGCCACAACGTCTATA
TCATGGCCGACAAGCAGAAGAACGGCATCAAGGTGAACTTCAAGATCCGCCACAACATCGAGGACGGCAG
CGTGCAGCTCGCCGACCACTACCAGCAGAACACCCCCATCGGCGACGGCCCCGTGCTGCTGCCCGACAAC
CACTACCTGAGCACCCAGTCCGCCCTGAGCAAAGACCCCAACGAGAAGCGCGATCACATGGTCCTGCTGG
AGTTCGTGACCGCCGCCGGGATCACTCTCGGCATGGACGAGCTGTACAAGCCTAAGAAAAAACGGAAAGT
ATGAGGATCCACGCGTTAAGTCGACAATCAACCTCTGGATTACAAAATTTGTGAAAGATTGACTGGTATT
CTTAACTATGTTGCTCCTTTTACGCTATGTGGATACGCTGCTTTAATGCCTTTGTATCATGCTATTGCTT
CCCGTATGGCTTTCATTTTCTCCTCCTTGTATAAATCCTGGTTGCTGTCTCTTTATGAGGAGTTGTGGCC
CGTTGTCAGGCAACGTGGCGTGGTGTGCACTGTGTTTGCTGACGCAACCCCCACTGGTTGGGGCATTGCC
ACCACCTGTCAGCTCCTTTCCGGGACTTTCGCTTTCCCCCTCCCTATTGCCACGGCGGAACTCATCGCCG
CCTGCCTTGCCCGCTGCTGGACAGGGGCTCGGCTGTTGGGCACTGACAATTCCGTGGTGTTGTCGGGGAA
ATCATCGTCCTTTCCTTGGCTGCTCGCCTGTGTTGCCACCTGGATTCTGCGCGGGACGTCCTTCTGCTAC
GTCCCTTCGGCCCTCAATCCAGCGGACCTTCCTTCCCGCGGCCTGCTGCCGGCTCTGCGGCCTCTTCCGC
GTCTTCGCCTTCGCCCTCAGACGAGTCGGATCTCCCTTTGGGCCGCCTCCCCGCGTCGACTTTAAGACCA
ATGACTTACAAGGCAGCTGTAGATCTTAGCCACTTTTTAAAAGAAAAGGGGGGACTGGAAGGGCTAATTC
ACTCCCAACGAAGACAAGATCTGCTTTTTGCTTGTACTGGGTCTCTCTGGTTAGACCAGATCTGAGCCTG
GGAGCTCTCTGGCTAACTAGGGAACCCACTGCTTAAGCCTCAATAAAGCTTGCCTTGAGTGCTTCAAGTA
GTGTGTGCCCGTCTGTTGTGTGACTCTGGTAACTAGAGATCCCTCAGACCCTTTTAGTCAGTGTGGAAAA
TCTCTAGCAGTACGTATAGTAGTTCATGTCATCTTATTATTCAGTATTTATAACTTGCAAAGAAATGAAT
ATCAGAGAGTGAGAGGAACTTGTTTATTGCAGCTTATAATGGTTACAAATAAAGCAATAGCATCACAAAT
TTCACAAATAAAGCATTTTTTTCACTGCATTCTAGTTGTGGTTTGTCCAAACTCATCAATGTATCTTATC
ATGTCTGGCTCTAGCTATCCCGCCCCTAACTCCGCCCATCCCGCCCCTAACTCCGCCCAGTTCCGCCCAT
TCTCCGCCCCATGGCTGACTAATTTTTTTTATTTATGCAGAGGCCGAGGCCGCCTCGGCCTCTGAGCTAT
TCCAGAAGTAGTGAGGAGGCTTTTTTGGAGGCCTAGGGACGTACCCAATTCGCCCTATAGTGAGTCGTAT
TACGCGCGCTCACTGGCCGTCGTTTTACAACGTCGTGACTGGGAAAACCCTGGCGTTACCCAACTTAATC
GCCTTGCAGCACATCCCCCTTTCGCCAGCTGGCGTAATAGCGAAGAGGCCCGCACCGATCGCCCTTCCCA
ACAGTTGCGCAGCCTGAATGGCGAATGGG
[124 nt withheld, positions 7870-7993]
C
[91 nt withheld, positions 7995-8085]
A
[49 nt withheld, positions 8087-8135]
CCTTTGACGTTGGAGTCCACGTTCTTT
[37 nt withheld, positions 8163-8199]
ACCCTATCTCGGTCTATTCTTTTGATTTATAAGGGATTTTGCCGATTTCGGCCTATTGGTTAAAAAATGA
GCTGATTTAACAAAAATTTAACGCGAATTTTAACAAAATATTAACGCTTACAATTTAGGTGGCACTTTTC
GGGGAAATGTGCGCGGAACCCCTATTTGTTTATTTTTCTAAATACATTCAAATATGTATCCGCTCATGAG
ACAATAACCCTGATAAATGCTTCAATAATATTGAAAAAGGAAGAGTATGAGTATTCAACATTTCCGTGTC
GCCCTTATTCCCTTTTTTGCGGCATTTTGCCTTCCTGTTTTTGCTCACCCAGAAACGCTGGTGAAAGTAA
AAGATGCTGAAGATCAGTTGGGTGCACGAGTGGGTTACATCGAACTGGATCTCAACAGCGGTAAGATCCT
TGAGAGTTTTCGCCCCGAAGAACGTTTTCCAATGATGAGCACTTTTAAAGTTCTGCTATGTGGCGCGGTA
TTATCCCGTATTGACGCCGGGCAAGAGCAACTCGGTCGCCGCATACACTATTCTCAGAATGACTTGGTTG
AGTACTCACCAGTCACAGAAAAGCATCTTACGGATGGCATGACAGTAAGAGAATTATGCAGTGCTGCCAT
AACCATGAGTGATAACACTGCGGCCAACTTACTTCTGACAACGATCGGAGGACCGAAGGAGCTAACCGCT
TTTTTGCACAACATGGGGGATCATGTAACTCGCCTTGATCGTTGGGAACCGGAGCTGAATGAAGCCATAC
CAAACGACGAGCGTGACACCACGATGCCTGTAGCAATGGCAACAACGTTGCGCAAACTATTAACTGGCGA
ACTACTTACTCTAGCTTCCCGGCAACAATTAATAGACTGGATGGAGGCGGATAAAGTTGCAGGACCACTT
CTGCGCTCGGCCCTTCCGGCTGGCTGGTTTATTGCTGATAAATCTGGAGCCGGTGAGCGTGGGTCTCGCG
GTATCATTGCAGCACTGGGGCCAGATGGTAAGCCCTCCCGTATCGTAGTTATCTACACGACGGGGAGTCA
GGCAACTATGGATGAACGAAATAGACAGATCGCTGAGATAGGTGCCTCACTGATTAAGCATTGGTAACTG
TCAGACCAAGTTTACTCATATATACTTTAGATTGATTTAAAACTTCATTTTTAATTTAAAAGGATCTAGG
TGAAGATCCTTTTTGATAATCTCATGACCAAAATCCCTTAACGTGAGTTTTCGTTCCACTGAGCGTCAGA
CCCCGTAGAAAAGA
